Addgene plasmid #224058: AiP12372 - pAAV-AiE0533h-minBG-SYFP2-WPRE3-BGHpA (Alias: CN2372)
Purpose: AiE0533h is an enhancer sequence, designed to drive AAV-mediated transgene expression incortical Sst+ neurons (note AON)
Depositing lab: Allen Institute for Brain Science & Jonathan Ting. Depositing organization: Allen Institute. Publication: A suite of enhancer AAVs and transgenic mouse lines for genetic access to cortical cell types. Ben-Simon Y, Hooper M, Narayan S, Daigle TL, Dwivedi D, Way SW, Oster A, Stafford DA, Mich JK, Taormina MJ, Martinez RA, Opitz-Araya X, Roth JR, Alexander JR, Allen S, Amster A, Arbuckle J, Ayala A, Baker PM, Bakken TE, Barcelli T, Barta S, Bendrick J, Bertagnolli D, Bielstein C, Bishwakarma P, Bowlus J, Boyer G, Brouner K, Casian B, Casper T, Chakka AB, Chakrabarty R, Chance RK, Chavan S, Clark M, Colbert K, Collman F, Daniel S, Departee M, DiValentin P, Donadio N, Dotson N, Egdorf T, Fliss T, Gabitto M, Garcia J, Gary A, Gasperini M, Gloe J, Goldy J, Gore BB, Graybuck L, Greisman N, Haeseleer F, Halterman C, Haradon Z, Hastings SD, Helback O, Ho W, Hockemeyer D, Huang C, Huff S, Hunker A, Johansen N, Jones D, Juneau Z, Kalmbach B, Kannan M, Khem S, Kussick E, Kutsal R, Larsen R, Lee C, Lee AY, Leibly M, Lenz GH, Li S, Liang E, Lusk N, Madigan Z, Malloy J, Malone J, McCue R, Melchor J, Mollenkopf T, Moosman S, Morin E, Newman D, Ng L, Ngo K, Omstead V, Otto S, Oyama A, Pena N, Pham T, Phillips E, Pom CA, Potekhina L, Ransford S, Ray PL, Rette D, Reynoldson C, Rimorin C, Rocha D, Ruiz A, Sanchez REA, Sawyer L, Sedeno-Cortes A, Sevigny JP, Shapovalova N, Shepard N, Shulga L, Sigler AR, Siverts L, Soliman S, Somasundaram S, Staats B, Stewart K, Szelenyi E, Tieu M, Trader C, Tran A, van Velthoven CTJ, Walker M, Wang Y, Weed N, Wirthlin M, Wood T, Wynalda B, Yao Z, Zhou T, Ariza J, Dee N, Reding M, Ronellenfitch K, Mufti S, Sunkin SM, Smith KA, Esposito L, Waters J, Thyagarajan B, Yao S, Lein ES, Zeng H, Levi BP, Ngai J, Ting JT, Tasic B. Cell. 2025 May 16:S0092-8674(25)00513-6. doi: 10.1016/j.cell.2025.05.002. PubMed 40403729.
Backbone
  Vector backbone: pAAV
  Vector type: AAV
Growth in bacteria
  Bacterial resistance: Ampicillin, 100 μg/mL
  Growth temperature: 30°C
  Growth strain: NEB Stable
  Copy number: High Copy
Gene/Insert
  Gene/Insert name: SYFP2
  Species: Synthetic
  Mutation: NA
  Promoter: minBG
  Cloning method: Other
Terms and licenses: Academic/Nonprofit Terms; Industry Terms: Not Available to Industry
Depositor comments: Cloning Method: RE Cloning
How to cite: AiP12372 - pAAV-AiE0533h-minBG-SYFP2-WPRE3-BGHpA (Alias: CN2372) was a gift from Allen Institute for Brain Science & Jonathan Ting (Addgene plasmid # 224058 ; http://n2t.net/addgene:224058 ; RRID:Addgene_224058)
