[The description below was written by a language model from this plasmid's Addgene catalogue record and pLannotate feature annotations shown in this document.]
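Description:
AiP12372 - pAAV-AiE0533h-minBG-SYFP2-WPRE3-BGHpA (alias CN2372) is an AAV transfer plasmid of about 4.7 kb built on a pAAV backbone. It is designed for packaging a cell-type-targeting fluorescent reporter into recombinant adeno-associated virus. The expression cassette lies between two AAV2 inverted terminal repeats, which are the cis elements needed for replication and encapsidation of the vector genome. Outside the ITRs, the bacterial backbone carries a high-copy ColE1/pUC-type origin, an ampicillin resistance gene (β-lactamase) with its own promoter, and an M13 phage origin. Small remnants of the pBR322 bom and rop regions are also annotated. The record lists propagation in a recombination-deficient strain, a common choice for preserving repeat-rich ITRs.

The payload pairs the AiE0533h enhancer with a minimal beta-globin promoter (minBG), which is expected to have little activity on its own, so expression depends on the specificity of the enhancer. Neither element is annotated in the feature table, but the roughly 600 nt unannotated stretch between the left ITR and the reporter presumably holds them. Together they drive SYFP2, a rapidly maturing monomeric yellow fluorescent protein derived from Aequorea victoria. Downstream, two WPRE fragments correspond to the shortened WPRE3 element, which enhances transcript stability and expression while saving packaging space. A bovine growth hormone polyadenylation signal follows it.

According to the record, AiE0533h is intended to drive AAV-mediated transgene expression in cortical Sst+ neurons, with a depositor note, "AON", that the record does not explain. The construct belongs to a larger collection of enhancer AAVs for genetic access to cortical cell types, where it labels the targeted population with fluorescence.
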