Features (pLannotate 1.2.2; 13 found; start..end, strand, type, name):
      1..141     -  repeat_region  AAV2 ITR: inverted terminal repeat of adeno-associated virus serotype 2 inverted
    738..1454    +  CDS            SYFP2: SYFP2 is a basic (constitutively fluorescent) yellow fluorescent protein published in 2006, derived from Aequorea victoria. It is reported to be a very rapidly-maturing monomer with moderate acid sensitivity.
   1494..1651    +  misc_feature   WPRE (fragment): woodchuck hepatitis virus posttranscriptional regulatory element
   1657..1737    +  misc_feature   WPRE (fragment): woodchuck hepatitis virus posttranscriptional regulatory element
   1754..1865    +  polyA_signal   bGH poly(A) signal: bovine growth hormone polyadenylation signal
   1983..2123    +  repeat_region  AAV2 ITR: inverted terminal repeat of adeno-associated virus serotype 2 inverted
   2128..2179    -  misc_feature   bom (fragment): basis of mobility region from pBR322
   2198..2578    +  rep_origin     M13 ori (sequence partly withheld): M13 bacteriophage origin of replication; arrow indicates direction of (+) strand synthesis
   2654..2703    -  misc_feature   bom (fragment): basis of mobility region from pBR322
   2805..2840    -  CDS            rop (fragment): Rop protein, which maintains plasmids at low copy number; rop
   2935..3039    +  promoter       AmpR promoter: bla
   3040..3900    +  CDS            AmpR: β-lactamase; bla; confers resistance to ampicillin, carbenicillin, and related antibiotics
   4071..4659    +  rep_origin     ori: high-copy-number ColE1/pMB1/pBR322/pUC origin of replication
>Addgene plasmid #224058 | AiP12372 - pAAV-AiE0533h-minBG-SYFP2-WPRE3-BGHpA (Alias: CN2372) | addgene full sequence | sequence record 449792 | Addgene NGS Result
CCTGCAGGCAGCTGCGCGCTCGCTCGCTCACTGAGGCCGCCCGGGCAAAGCCCGGGCGTCGGGCGACCTT
TGGTCGCCCGGCCTCAGTGAGCGAGCGAGCGCGCAGAGAGGGAGTGGCCAACTCCATCACTAGGGGTTCC
TGCGGCCGCACGCGTAGAATTCCCTGTCGGTGGGCAGGTCAATCACAGCCATTTAAATCCTCACACCTGT
GCATCTTCACAGTTTGGATCAATGACAAATTTAAAAACAAAACAAAACAAGCTTCATCCCCAGAAAAACA
CAATCCTTGAAATGATGAGTGACAAATCCTACAAAAGAAAGTGCTGTCTCGTGGTGTTCTTAATTTTTTT
TTTAAGAGAGATTCATGTTTACTGTAGGCAGGCGTGCCTGTCTTTACATACTGATGAGTTCTCAGGTGCA
GTGTCATTGAACTTGAGAAAGCAAAGCTTGCAAAATGAAGAAAAGCAGCTAAGTAAAACTGCTGCAGATT
GCAACCACCTGCTCTTAGCCTGGATTAGTAAGTGCTGGAAGTCCGTTGCCACATTCTTAGAAAACAGATC
GACCACCACTCTTACTCTCAGAGAATACTGCTGAGTGAAATTGTTCTTAAATTAACTCGAATTTCGCTGT
CAATAGCTGAGCTCGGGCTGGGCATAAAAGTCAGGGCAGAGCCATCTATTGCTTACATTTGCTTCTGGGA
TCCAGATCTTTCGAAGCTAGCGCTACCGGTCGCCACCATGGTGAGCAAGGGCGAGGAGCTGTTCACCGGG
GTGGTGCCCATCCTGGTCGAGCTGGACGGCGACGTAAACGGCCACAAGTTCAGCGTGTCCGGCGAGGGCG
AGGGCGATGCCACCTACGGCAAGCTGACCCTGAAGCTGATCTGCACCACCGGCAAGCTGCCCGTGCCCTG
GCCCACCCTCGTGACCACCCTGGGCTACGGCGTGCAGTGCTTCGCCCGCTACCCCGACCACATGAAGCAG
CACGACTTCTTCAAGTCCGCCATGCCCGAAGGCTACGTCCAGGAGCGCACCATCTTCTTCAAGGACGACG
GCAACTACAAGACCCGCGCCGAGGTGAAGTTCGAGGGCGACACCCTGGTGAACCGCATCGAGCTGAAGGG
CATCGACTTCAAGGAGGACGGCAACATCCTGGGGCACAAGCTGGAGTACAACTACAACAGCCACAACGTC
TATATCACCGCCGACAAGCAGAAGAACGGCATCAAGGCCAACTTCAAGATCCGCCACAACATCGAGGACG
GCGGCGTGCAGCTCGCCGACCACTACCAGCAGAACACCCCCATCGGCGACGGCCCCGTGCTGCTGCCCGA
CAACCACTACCTGAGCTACCAGTCCAAGCTGAGCAAAGACCCCAACGAGAAGCGCGATCACATGGTCCTG
CTGGAGTTCGTGACCGCCGCCGGGATCACTCTCGGCATGGACGAGCTGTACAAGTAAGTCGACGGCGCGC
CGCGGCCGCGAATTCGATATCATAATCAACCTCTGGATTACAAAATTTGTGAAAGATTGACTGGTATTCT
TAACTATGTTGCTCCTTTTACGCTATGTGGATACGCTGCTTTAATGCCTTTGTATCATGCTATTGCTTCC
CGTATGGCTTTCATTTTCTCCTCCTTGTATAAATCCTGGTTAGTTCTTGCCACGGCGGAACTCATCGCCG
CCTGCCTTGCCCGCTGCTGGACAGGGGCTCGGCTGTTGGGCACTGACAATTCCGTGGCTCGAGAGATCTT
CGACTGTGCCTTCTAGTTGCCAGCCATCTGTTGTTTGCCCCTCCCCCGTGCCTTCCTTGACCCTGGAAGG
TGCCACTCCCACTGTCCTTTCCTAATAAAATGAGGAAATTGCATCGCATTGTCTGAGTAGGTGTCATTCT
ATTCTGGGGGGTGGGGTGGGGCAGGACAGCAAGGGGGAGGATTGGGAAGACAATAGCAGGCATGAGATCT
CACGTGCGGACCGAGCGGCCGCAGGAACCCCTAGTGATGGAGTTGGCCACTCCCTCTCTGCGCGCTCGCT
CGCTCACTGAGGCCGGGCGACCAAAGGTCGCCCGACGCCCGGGCTTTGCCCGGGCGGCCTCAGTGAGCGA
GCGAGCGCGCAGCTGCCTGCAGGGGCGCCTGATGCGGTATTTTCTCCTTACGCATCTGTGCGGTATTTCA
CACCGCATA
[142 nt withheld, positions 2180-2321]
C
[141 nt withheld, positions 2323-2463]
CCTTTGACGTTGGAGTCCACGTTCTTT
[37 nt withheld, positions 2491-2527]
ACCCTATCTCGGGCTATTCTTTTGATTTATAAGGGATTTTGCCGATTTCGGCCTATTGGTTAAAAAATGA
GCTGATTTAACAAAAATTTAACGCGAATTTTAACAAAATATTAACGTTTACAATTTTATGGTGCACTCTC
AGTACAATCTGCTCTGATGCCGCATAGTTAAGCCAGCCCCGACACCCGCCAACACCCGCTGACGCGCCCT
GACGGGCTTGTCTGCTCCCGGCATCCGCTTACAGACAAGCTGTGACCGTCTCCGGGAGCTGCATGTGTCA
GAGGTTTTCACCGTCATCACCGAAACGCGCGAGACGAAAGGGCCTCGTGATACGCCTATTTTTATAGGTT
AATGTCATGATAATAATGGTTTCTTAGACGTCAGGTGGCACTTTTCGGGGAAATGTGCGCGGAACCCCTA
TTTGTTTATTTTTCTAAATACATTCAAATATGTATCCGCTCATGAGACAATAACCCTGATAAATGCTTCA
ATAATATTGAAAAAGGAAGAGTATGAGTATTCAACATTTCCGTGTCGCCCTTATTCCCTTTTTTGCGGCA
TTTTGCCTTCCTGTTTTTGCTCACCCAGAAACGCTGGTGAAAGTAAAAGATGCTGAAGATCAGTTGGGTG
CACGAGTGGGTTACATCGAACTGGATCTCAACAGCGGTAAGATCCTTGAGAGTTTTCGCCCCGAAGAACG
TTTTCCAATGATGAGCACTTTTAAAGTTCTGCTATGTGGCGCGGTATTATCCCGTATTGACGCCGGGCAA
GAGCAACTCGGTCGCCGCATACACTATTCTCAGAATGACTTGGTTGAGTACTCACCAGTCACAGAAAAGC
ATCTTACGGATGGCATGACAGTAAGAGAATTATGCAGTGCTGCCATAACCATGAGTGATAACACTGCGGC
CAACTTACTTCTGACAACGATCGGAGGACCGAAGGAGCTAACCGCTTTTTTGCACAACATGGGGGATCAT
GTAACTCGCCTTGATCGTTGGGAACCGGAGCTGAATGAAGCCATACCAAACGACGAGCGTGACACCACGA
TGCCTGTAGCAATGGCAACAACGTTGCGCAAACTATTAACTGGCGAACTACTTACTCTAGCTTCCCGGCA
ACAATTAATAGACTGGATGGAGGCGGATAAAGTTGCAGGACCACTTCTGCGCTCGGCCCTTCCGGCTGGC
TGGTTTATTGCTGATAAATCTGGAGCCGGTGAGCGTGGGTCTCGCGGTATCATTGCAGCACTGGGGCCAG
ATGGTAAGCCCTCCCGTATCGTAGTTATCTACACGACGGGGAGTCAGGCAACTATGGATGAACGAAATAG
ACAGATCGCTGAGATAGGTGCCTCACTGATTAAGCATTGGTAACTGTCAGACCAAGTTTACTCATATATA
CTTTAGATTGATTTAAAACTTCATTTTTAATTTAAAAGGATCTAGGTGAAGATCCTTTTTGATAATCTCA
TGACCAAAATCCCTTAACGTGAGTTTTCGTTCCACTGAGCGTCAGACCCCGTAGAAAAGATCAAAGGATC
TTCTTGAGATCCTTTTTTTCTGCGCGTAATCTGCTGCTTGCAAACAAAAAAACCACCGCTACCAGCGGTG
GTTTGTTTGCCGGATCAAGAGCTACCAACTCTTTTTCCGAAGGTAACTGGCTTCAGCAGAGCGCAGATAC
CAAATACTGTCCTTCTAGTGTAGCCGTAGTTAGGCCACCACTTCAAGAACTCTGTAGCACCGCCTACATA
CCTCGCTCTGCTAATCCTGTTACCAGTGGCTGCTGCCAGTGGCGATAAGTCGTGTCTTACCGGGTTGGAC
TCAAGACGATAGTTACCGGATAAGGCGCAGCGGTCGGGCTGAACGGGGGGTTCGTGCACACAGCCCAGCT
TGGAGCGAACGACCTACACCGAACTGAGATACCTACAGCGTGAGCTATGAGAAAGCGCCACGCTTCCCGA
AGGGAGAAAGGCGGACAGGTATCCGGTAAGCGGCAGGGTCGGAACAGGAGAGCGCACGAGGGAGCTTCCA
GGGGGAAACGCCTGGTATCTTTATAGTCCTGTCGGGTTTCGCCACCTCTGACTTGAGCGTCGATTTTTGT
GATGCTCGTCAGGGGGGCGGAGCCTATGGAAAAACGCCAGCAACGCGGCCTTTTTACGGTTCCTGGCCTT
TTGCTGGCCTTTTGCTCACATGT
